>Addgene plasmid #216524 | pTwist-SARS-CoV-2 Spike-deltaC18 L455S (TCG) | addgene full sequence | sequence record 429920 | Addgene NGS Result
CCTGGTACATTTGGTTGGGCTTTATCGCCGGACTTATAGCTATCGTTATGGTCACAATTATGTTGTGCTG
TATGACTAGCTGTTGTTCCTGCTTGAAAGGATGTTGCAGTTGCGGATCTTGTTGTAAATAAAGGATCCTC
TAGAAGTTGTCTCCTCCTGCACTGACTGACTGATACAATCGATTTCTGGATCCGCAGGCCTAATCAACCT
CTGGATTACAAAATTTGTGAAAGATTGACTGGTATTCTTAACTATGTTGCTCCTTTTACGCTATGTGGAT
ACGCTGCTTTAATGCCTTTGTATCATGCTATTGCTTCCCGTATGGCTTTCATTTTCTCCTCCTTGTATAA
ATCCTGGTTGCTGTCTCTTTATGAGGAGTTGTGGCCCGTTGTCAGGCAACGTGGCGTGGTGTGCACTGTG
TTTGCTGACGCAACCCCCACTGGTTGGGGCATTGCCACCACCTGTCAGCTCCTTTCCGGGACTTTCGCTT
TCCCCCTCCCTATTGCCACGGCGGAACTCATCGCCGCCTGCCTTGCCCGCTGCTGGACAGGGGCTCGGCT
GTTGGGCACTGACAATTCCGTGGTGTTGTCGGGGAAGCTGACGTCCTTTCCATGGCTGCTCGCCTGTGTT
GCCACCTGGATTCTGCGCGGGACGTCCTTCTGCTACGTCCCTTCGGCCCTCAATCCAGCGGACCTTCCTT
CCCGCGGCCTGCTGCCGGCTCTGCGGCCTCTTCCGCGTCTTCGCCTTCGCCCTCAGACGAGTCGGATCTC
CCTTTGGGCCGCCTCCCCGCCTGTCTAGCTTGACTGACTGAGATACAGCGTACCTTCAGCTCACAGACAT
GATAAGATACATTGATGAGTTTGGACAAACCACAACTAGAATGCAGTGAAAAAAATGCTTTATTTGTGAA
ATTTGTGATGCTATTGCTTTATTTGTAACCATTATAAGCTGCAATAAACAAGTTAACAACAACAATTGCA
TTCATTTTATGTTTCAGGTTCAGGGGGAGGTGTGGGAGGTTTTTTAAAGCAAGTAAAACCTCTACAAATG
TGGTATTGGCCCATCTCTATCGGTATCGTAGCATAACCCCTTGGGGCCTCTAAACGGGTCTTGAGGGGTT
TTTTGTGCCCCTCGGGCCGGATTGCTATCTACCGGCATTGGCGCAGAAAAAAATGCCTGATGCGACGCTG
CGCGTCTTATACTCCCACATATGCCAGATTCAGCAACGGATACGGCTTCCCCAACTTGCCCACTTCCATA
CGTGTCCTCCTTACCAGAAATTTATCCTTAAGGTCGTCAGCTATCCTGCAGGCGATCTCTCGATTTCGAT
CAAGACATTCCTTTAATGGTCTTTTCTGGACACCACTAGGGGTCAGAAGTAGTTCATCAAACTTTCTTCC
CTCCCTAATCTCATTGGTTACCTTGGGCTATCGAAACTTAATTAAGCGATCTGCATCTCAATTAGTCAGC
AACCATAGTCCCGCCCCTAACTCCGCCCATCCCGCCCCTAACTCCGCCCAGTTCCGCCCATTCTCCGCCC
CATCGCTGACTAATTTTTTTTATTTATGCAGAGGCCGAGGCCGCCTCGGCCTCTGAGCTATTCCAGAAGT
AGTGAGGAGGCTTTTTTGGAGGCCTAGGCTTTTGCAAAGGAGGTAGCCAACATGATTGAACAAGATGGAT
TGCACGCAGGTTCTCCCGCCGCTTGGGTGGAGAGGCTATTCGGCTATGACTGGGCACAACAGACAATCGG
CTGCTCTGATGCCGCCGTGTTCCGGCTGTCAGCGCAGGGGCGCCCGGTTCTTTTTGTCAAGACCGACCTG
TCCGGTGCCCTGAATGAACTCCAGGACGAGGCAGCGCGGCTATCGTGGCTGGCCACGACGGGCGTTCCTT
GCGCAGCTGTGCTCGACGTTGTCACTGAAGCGGGAAGGGACTGGCTGCTATTGGGCGAAGTGCCGGGGCA
GGATCTCCTGTCATCTCACCTTGCTCCTGCCGAGAAAGTATCCATCATGGCTGATGCAATGCGGCGGCTG
CATACGCTTGATCCGGCTACCTGCCCATTCGACCACCAAGCGAAACATCGCATCGAGCGAGCACGTACTC
GGATGGAAGCCGGTCTTGTCGATCAGGATGATCTGGACGAAGAGCATCAGGGGCTCGCGCCAGCCGAACT
GTTCGCCAGGCTCAAGGCGCGGATGCCCGACGGCGAGGATCTCGTCGTGACCCACGGCGATGCCTGCTTG
CCGAATATCATGGTGGAAAATGGCCGCTTTTCTGGATTCATCGACTGTGGCCGGCTGGGTGTGGCGGACC
GCTATCAGGACATAGCGTTGGCTACCCGTGATATTGCTGAAGAGCTTGGCGGCGAATGGGCTGACCGCTT
CCTCGTGCTTTACGGTATCGCCGCTCCCGATTCGCAGCGCATCGCCTTCTATCGCCTTCTTGACGAGTTC
TTCTAGTATGTAAGCCCTGTGCCTTCTAGTTGCCAGCCATCTGTTGTTTGCCCCTCCCCCGTGCCTTCCT
TGACCCTGGAAGGTGCCACTCCCACTGTCCTTTCCTAATAAAATGAGGAAATTGCATCGCATTGTCTGAG
TAGGTGTCATTCTATTCTGGGGGGTGGGGTGGGGCAGGACAGCAAGGGGGAGGATTGGGAAGACAATAGC
AGGCATGCTGGGGATGCGGTGGGCTCTATGGTTAATTAACCAGTCAAGTCAGCTACTTGGCGAGATCGAC
TTGTCTGGGTTTCGACTACGCTCAGAATTGCGTCAGTCAAGTTCGATCTGGTCCTTGCTATTGCACCCGT
TCTCCGATTACGAGTTTCATTTAAATCATGTGAGCAAAAGGCCAGCAAAAGGCCAGGAACCGTAAAAAGG
CCGCGTTGCTGGCGTTTTTCCATAGGCTCCGCCCCCCTGACGAGCATCACAAAAATCGACGCTCAAGTCA
GAGGTGGCGAAACCCGACAGGACTATAAAGATACCAGGCGTTTCCCCCTGGAAGCTCCCTCGTGCGCTCT
CCTGTTCCGACCCTGCCGCTTACCGGATACCTGTCCGCCTTTCTCCCTTCGGGAAGCGTGGCGCTTTCTC
ATAGCTCACGCTGTAGGTATCTCAGTTCGGTGTAGGTCGTTCGCTCCAAGCTGGGCTGTGTGCACGAACC
CCCCGTTCAGCCCGACCGCTGCGCCTTATCCGGTAACTATCGTCTTGAGTCCAACCCGGTAAGACACGAC
TTATCGCCACTGGCAGCAGCCACTGGTAACAGGATTAGCAGAGCGAGGTATGTAGGCGGTGCTACAGAGT
TCTTGAAGTGGTGGCCTAACTACGGCTACACTAGAAGAACAGTATTTGGTATCTGCGCTCTGCTGAAGCC
AGTTACCTTCGGAAAAAGAGTTGGTAGCTCTTGATCCGGCAAACAAACCACCGCTGGTAGCGGTGGTTTT
TTTGTTTGCAAGCAGCAGATTACGCGCAGAAAAAAAGGATCTCAAGAAGATCCTTTGATCTTTTCTACGG
GGTCTGACGCTCAGTGGAACGAAAACTCACGTTAAGGGATTTTGGTCATGAGATTATCAAAAAGGATCTT
CACCTAGATCCTTTTAAATTAAAAATGAAGTTTTAAATCAATCTAAAGTATATATGAGTAAACTTGGTCT
GACAGTTACCAATGCTTAATCAGTGAGGCACCTATCTCAGCGATCTGTCTATTTCGTTCATCCATAGTTG
CATTTAAATTTCCGAACTCTCCAAGGCCCTCGTCGGAAAATCTTCAAACCTTTCGTCCGATCCATCTTGC
AGGCTACCTCTCGAACGAACTATCGCAAGTCTCTTGGCCGGCCTTGCGCCTTGGCTATTGCTTGGCAGCG
CCTATCGCCAGGTATTACTCCAATCCCGAATATCCGAGATCGGGATCACCCGAGAGAAGTTCAACCTACA
TCCTCAATCCCGATCTATCCGAGATCCGAGGAATATCGAAATCGGGGCGCGCCTGGTGTACCGAGAACGA
TCCTCTCAGTGCGAGTCTCGACGATCCATATCGTTGCTTGGCAGTCAGCCAGTCGGAATCCAGCTTGGGA
CCCAGGAAGTCCAATCGTCAGATATTGTACTCAAGCCTGGTCACGGCAGCGTACCGATCTGTTTAAACCT
AGATATTGATAGTCTGATCGGTCAACGTATAATCGAGTCCTAGCTTTTGCAAACATCTATCAAGAGACAG
GATCAGCAGGAGGCTTTCGCATGAGTATTCAACATTTCCGTGTCGCCCTTATTCCCTTTTTTGCGGCATT
TTGCCTTCCTGTTTTTGCTCACCCAGAAACGCTGGTGAAAGTAAAAGATGCTGAAGATCAGTTGGGTGCG
CGAGTGGGTTACATCGAACTGGATCTCAACAGCGGTAAGATCCTTGAGAGTTTTCGCCCCGAAGAACGCT
TTCCAATGATGAGCACTTTTAAAGTTCTGCTATGTGGCGCGGTATTATCCCGTATTGACGCCGGGCAAGA
GCAACTCGGTCGCCGCATACACTATTCTCAGAATGACTTGGTTGAGTATTCACCAGTCACAGAAAAGCAT
CTTACGGATGGCATGACAGTAAGAGAATTATGCAGTGCTGCCATAACCATGAGTGATAACACTGCGGCCA
ACTTACTTCTGACAACGATTGGAGGACCGAAGGAGCTAACCGCTTTTTTGCACAACATGGGGGATCATGT
AACTCGCCTTGATCGTTGGGAACCGGAGCTGAATGAAGCCATACCAAACGACGAGCGTGACACCACGATG
CCTGTAGCAATGGCAACAACCTTGCGTAAACTATTAACTGGCGAACTACTTACTCTAGCTTCCCGGCAAC
AGTTGATAGACTGGATGGAGGCGGATAAAGTTGCAGGACCACTTCTGCGCTCGGCCCTTCCGGCTGGCTG
GTTTATTGCTGATAAATCTGGAGCCGGTGAGCGTGGGTCTCGCGGTATCATTGCAGCACTGGGGCCAGAT
GGTAAGCCCTCCCGTATCGTAGTTATCTACACGACGGGGAGTCAGGCAACTATGGATGAACGAAATAGAC
AGATCGCTGAGATAGGTGCCTCACTGATTAAGCATTGGTAACCGATTCTAGGTGCATTGGCGCAGAAAAA
AATGCCTGATGCGACGCTGCGCGTCTTATACTCCCACATATGCCAGATTCAGCAACGGATACGGCTTCCC
CAACTTGCCCACTTCCATACGTGTCCTCCTTACCAGAAATTTATCCTTAAGATCCCGAATCGTTTAAACT
CGACTCTGGCTCTATCGAATCTCCGTCGTTTCGAGCTTACGCGAACAGCCGTGGCGCTCATTTGCTCGTC
GGGCATCGAATCTCGTCAGCTATCGTCAGCTTACCTTTTTGGCAGCGATCGCGGCTCCCGACATCTTGGA
CCATTAGCTCCACAGGTATCTTCTTCCCTCTAGTGGTCATAACAGCAGCTTCAGCTACCTCTCAATTCAA
AAAACCCCTCAAGACCCGTTTAGAGGCCCCAAGGGGTTATGCTATCAATCGTTGCGTTACACACACAAAA
AACCAACACACATCCATCTTCGATGGATAGCGATTTTATTATCTAACTGCTGATCGAGTGTAGCCAGATC
TAGTAATCAATTACGGGGTCATTAGTTCATAGCCCATATATGGAGTTCCGCGTTACATAACTTACGGTAA
ATGGCCCGCCTGGCTGACCGCCCAACGACCCCCGCCCATTGACGTCAATAATGACGTATGTTCCCATAGT
AACGCCAATAGGGACTTTCCATTGACGTCAATGGGTGGAGTATTTACGGTAAACTGCCCACTTGGCAGTA
CATCAAGTGTATCATATGCCAAGTACGCCCCCTATTGACGTCAATGACGGTAAATGGCCCGCCTGGCATT
ATGCCCAGTACATGACCTTATGGGACTTTCCTACTTGGCAGTACATCTACGTATTAGTCATCGCTATTAC
CATGCTGATGCGGTTTTGGCAGTACATCAATGGGCGTGGATAGCGGTTTGACTCACGGGGATTTCCAAGT
CTCCACCCCATTGACGTCAATGGGAGTTTGTTTTGGCACCAAAATCAACGGGACTTTCCAAAATGTCGTA
ACAACTCCGCCCCATTGACGCAAATGGGCGGTAGGCGTGTACGGTGGGAGGTCTATATAAGCAGAGCTGG
TTTAGTGAACCGTCAGATCGCCTGGAGACGCCATCCACGCTGTTTTGACCTCCATAGAAGACACCGGGAC
CGATCCAGCCTCCCCTCGAAGCTTACATGTGGTACCGAGCTCGGATCCTGAGAACTTCAGGGTGAGTCTA
TGGGACCCTTGATGTTTTCTTTCCCCTTCTTTTCTATGGTTAAGTTCATGTCATAGGAAGGGGAGAAGTA
ACAGGGTACACATATTGACCAAATCAGGGTAATTTTGCATTTGTAATTTTAAAAAATGCTTTCTTCTTTT
AATATACTTTTTTGTTTATCTTATTTCTAATACTTTCCCTAATCTCTTTCTTTCAGGGCAATAATGATAC
AATGTATCATGCCTCTTTGCACCATTCTAAAGAATAACAGTGATAATTTCTGGGTTAAGGCAATAGCAAT
ATTTCTGCATATAAATATTTCTGCATATAAATTGTAACTGATGTAAGAGGTTTCATATTGCTAATAGCAG
CTACAATCCAGCTACCATTCTGCTTTTATTTTATGGTTGGGATAAGGCTGGATTATTCTGAGTCCAAGCT
AGGCCCTTTTGCTAATCATGTTCATACCTCTTATCTTCCTCCCACAGCTCCTGGGCAACGTGCTGGTCTG
TGTGCTGGCCCATCACTTTGGCAAAGGCGGCCGCCATGTTTGTGTTCCTCGTTCTCCTGCCCCTCGTTTC
TTCCCAATGCGTGAACCTCACAACTAGAACGCAGCTCCCACCCGCTTACACGAACTCTTTTACTCGTGGA
GTATACTATCCCGATAAAGTCTTTAGGTCCAGTGTCCTTCATTCTACTCAAGACCTTTTCCTGCCATTCT
TCTCAAATGTCACCTGGTTCCATGCTATCCACGTTTCTGGCACCAACGGAACTAAACGATTTGATAATCC
CGTCTTGCCATTTAACGATGGCGTATACTTTGCCTCAACGGAGAAGTCCAACATTATCCGGGGATGGATA
TTTGGCACCACCCTGGACTCCAAGACACAGTCTCTCCTCATTGTGAACAACGCCACCAATGTCGTCATCA
AAGTCTGTGAATTTCAATTTTGTAACGATCCCTTTCTCGGGGTTTATTATCATAAGAATAACAAGTCTTG
GATGGAGTCAGAGTTCCGCGTTTACAGTTCCGCTAACAACTGTACTTTTGAGTACGTTTCCCAACCATTT
CTCATGGATCTTGAAGGGAAGCAAGGCAACTTCAAGAATCTCCGCGAATTTGTGTTTAAGAATATAGACG
GCTACTTCAAAATTTATAGCAAGCATACCCCGATAAATCTGGTTCGGGATCTCCCTCAAGGCTTCTCCGC
GTTGGAACCCCTCGTGGACTTGCCGATTGGCATCAACATCACCCGGTTCCAAACCCTTCTTGCCCTTCAT
CGAAGCTACCTCACGCCTGGCGACAGTAGTAGTGGTTGGACAGCGGGCGCAGCAGCCTACTATGTGGGAT
ATTTGCAACCACGCACCTTTCTTCTCAAATATAACGAAAACGGAACAATTACCGATGCCGTAGACTGTGC
CCTCGATCCCCTGTCCGAAACTAAATGCACACTCAAGTCCTTCACAGTTGAGAAAGGCATATACCAAACC
AGTAACTTCCGCGTCCAACCCACCGAATCCATTGTTCGATTCCCTAACATCACCAATTTGTGTCCTTTCG
GTGAAGTATTTAATGCCACTCGATTTGCATCAGTTTATGCCTGGAATCGCAAGCGAATATCAAATTGTGT
TGCAGATTATAGTGTCCTGTATAATAGCGCATCATTCAGCACTTTTAAGTGTTATGGGGTCAGCCCTACG
AAATTGAATGACTTGTGTTTTACCAACGTTTACGCAGATTCTTTCGTCATACGCGGCGACGAAGTCCGAC
AGATTGCACCGGGGCAAACCGGAAAGATAGCAGACTATAATTATAAGTTGCCGGATGACTTCACCGGCTG
CGTTATAGCATGGAACTCCAATAATCTCGATTCAAAAGTCGGCGGCAACTATAATTATCTTTACCGCTCG
TTTCGCAAGTCAAATCTGAAGCCCTTTGAACGTGACATCTCCACCGAAATTTATCAAGCTGGCAGCACCC
CATGTAATGGAGTGGAAGGGTTTAACTGTTATTTTCCCCTTCAATCATACGGATTTCAACCAACAAATGG
GGTGGGCTATCAACCATATCGGGTGGTAGTCTTGAGCTTTGAGCTGCTCCACGCACCGGCTACAGTTTGC
GGACCGAAGAAAAGCACTAACCTGGTGAAGAATAAATGTGTGAACTTCAACTTTAATGGGCTCACCGGAA
CAGGGGTGCTGACAGAATCAAACAAGAAATTTCTCCCTTTTCAACAATTTGGTAGAGACATTGCCGATAC
CACAGATGCCGTCCGCGATCCGCAAACACTGGAAATCCTCGATATAACACCCTGTAGCTTCGGCGGGGTC
AGCGTGATAACTCCCGGAACGAACACATCCAACCAAGTGGCTGTCCTGTATCAAGATGTCAACTGTACCG
AAGTCCCTGTGGCGATACACGCCGACCAACTGACACCCACCTGGAGAGTCTACTCAACAGGTTCCAATGT
CTTTCAAACTAGAGCGGGTTGTCTCATTGGCGCTGAGCATGTCAATAATTCATACGAATGTGATATTCCT
ATTGGGGCAGGAATCTGTGCGTCTTATCAAACTCAAACGAACTCACCACGGCGCGCTCGCTCAGTAGCCA
GCCAGTCCATAATCGCCTATACCATGAGTCTCGGGGCTGAGAACTCCGTGGCTTATTCAAACAATTCCAT
CGCAATCCCAACTAACTTTACCATTAGCGTTACCACGGAAATCTTGCCCGTCAGCATGACTAAGACGAGC
GTAGACTGTACGATGTATATCTGTGGGGATTCCACCGAGTGTAGCAACCTCTTGCTTCAATACGGGTCTT
TCTGTACTCAACTCAACCGAGCATTGACCGGAATTGCGGTCGAACAAGACAAGAATACCCAAGAGGTGTT
CGCACAAGTAAAGCAAATATACAAAACGCCGCCAATCAAAGATTTTGGCGGGTTTAATTTTAGCCAAATA
CTGCCAGACCCATCTAAGCCTTCAAAACGCAGCTTTATCGAGGATCTGCTGTTCAACAAAGTTACGTTGG
CTGACGCGGGTTTCATTAAGCAGTATGGGGATTGTTTGGGAGACATTGCGGCCCGCGACCTTATCTGTGC
TCAAAAATTCAATGGGTTGACAGTTCTGCCCCCTCTGCTCACTGATGAGATGATTGCACAGTATACATCA
GCATTGTTGGCAGGAACCATTACATCCGGCTGGACTTTTGGCGCGGGTGCGGCCCTTCAAATACCTTTCG
CTATGCAAATGGCTTACAGATTCAATGGGATTGGTGTCACGCAAAATGTATTGTATGAAAATCAGAAGCT
GATCGCTAATCAATTTAACAGCGCGATTGGCAAGATCCAAGATTCACTGTCAAGCACAGCGTCCGCCCTC
GGCAAACTCCAAGATGTTGTGAATCAAAACGCCCAGGCCCTGAATACCCTCGTGAAGCAACTGAGTTCTA
ACTTCGGCGCAATCTCCAGCGTCCTCAACGACATATTGTCCAGACTTGATAAGGTGGAAGCCGAGGTGCA
AATTGATCGGCTCATCACAGGCAGGCTCCAGTCACTCCAAACTTATGTGACACAACAGTTGATCCGGGCT
GCTGAGATACGAGCAAGCGCCAACCTGGCCGCCACTAAAATGTCAGAGTGCGTGCTCGGGCAGTCCAAAC
GGGTTGACTTTTGTGGCAAGGGCTATCACTTGATGTCCTTCCCCCAATCCGCCCCACATGGAGTGGTCTT
TCTCCACGTCACTTATGTCCCTGCTCAAGAGAAGAACTTTACGACAGCTCCAGCAATCTGTCACGATGGC
AAAGCGCACTTTCCCAGGGAAGGCGTTTTCGTCAGTAATGGCACGCATTGGTTTGTGACCCAAAGGAATT
TCTATGAACCCCAAATCATAACCACTGACAATACATTTGTCTCAGGCAACTGTGATGTGGTCATTGGGAT
CGTGAACAACACGGTATATGATCCCCTGCAACCCGAGTTGGATAGCTTCAAAGAGGAATTGGATAAATAC
TTTAAGAATCATACTTCACCCGATGTTGATCTCGGGGACATATCAGGAATAAATGCAAGTGTCGTCAACA
TTCAGAAAGAGATTGATCGCCTTAATGAGGTCGCCAAGAACTTGAATGAATCTTTGATCGACTTGCAAGA
ACTGGGCAAATACGAACAATATATTAAATGGC
Features (pLannotate 1.2.2; 21 found; start..end, strand, type, name):
    202..790     +  misc_feature   WPRE: woodchuck hepatitis virus posttranscriptional regulatory element
    843..964     -  polyA_signal   SV40 poly(A) signal: SV40 polyadenylation signal
    987..1056    -  CDS            large T antigen (fragment): large T antigen from SV40 (simian virus 40)
   1079..1125    +  terminator     T7 terminator: transcription terminator for bacteriophage T7 RNA polymerase
   1155..1291    +  terminator     rrnG terminator: transcription terminator from the E. coli ribosomal RNA rrnG operon (Albrechtsen et al., 1991)
   1336..1407    +  misc_feature   3' β-globin insulator: insulator downstream of the human β-globin locus (Farrell et al., 2002)
   1452..1648    +  promoter       SV40 promoter: SV40 early promoter
   1662..2453    +  CDS            neo: KKA2_KLEPN - Also known as kan, nptII. Experimental evidence at protein level: Swiss-Prot protein existence level 1. Resistance to kanamycin, neomycin, paromomycin, ribostamycin, butirosin and gentamicin B. From Klebsiella pneumoniae.
   2467..2691    +  polyA_signal   bGH poly(A) signal: bovine growth hormone polyadenylation signal
   2887..3475    -  rep_origin     ori: high-copy-number ColE1/pMB1/pBR322/pUC origin of replication
   3647..3711    -  CDS            bla(M) (fragment): β-lactamase lacking the signal sequence; bla(M); allows cytosolic expression of β-lactamase
   4221..5081    +  CDS            AmpR: β-lactamase; bla; confers resistance to ampicillin, carbenicillin, and related antibiotics
   5094..5230    +  terminator     rrnG terminator: transcription terminator from the E. coli ribosomal RNA rrnG operon (Albrechtsen et al., 1991)
   5382..5453    +  misc_feature   5' β-globin insulator: insulator upstream of the human β-globin locus (Farrell et al., 2002)
   5458..5504    -  terminator     T7 terminator: transcription terminator for bacteriophage T7 RNA polymerase
   5522..5570    -  polyA_signal   poly(A) signal: synthetic polyadenylation signal
   5651..5954    +  enhancer       CMV enhancer: human cytomegalovirus immediate early enhancer
   6027..6044    -  promoter       CMV promoter (fragment): human cytomegalovirus (CMV) immediate early promoter
   6107..6158    +  promoter       CMVd2 promoter: truncated human cytomegalovirus (CMV) immediate early promoter that yields moderately reduced expression relative to the full-length promoter
   6292..6767    +  intron         β-globin intron: internally truncated intron from human β-globin
   6826..128     +  CDS            S (across the origin): SPIKE_SARS2 - Experimental evidence at protein level: Swiss-Prot protein existence level 1. [Spike glycoprotein]: May down-regulate host tetherin (BST2) by lysosomal degradation, thereby counteracting its antiviral activity. From Severe acute respiratory syndrome coronavirus 2 (2019-nCoV) (SARS-CoV-2).
