[The description below was written by a language model from this plasmid's Addgene catalogue record and pLannotate feature annotations shown in this document.]
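Description:
pTwist-SARS-CoV-2 Spike-deltaC18 L455S (TCG) is a mammalian expression plasmid built on the commercial pTwist-CMV-BetaGlobin-WPRE-Neo backbone and designed to supply a SARS-CoV-2 spike glycoprotein variant for pseudovirus production. It is maintained in E. coli as a high-copy plasmid through a ColE1/pUC-type origin and selected with ampicillin via the β-lactamase gene. A separate SV40 early promoter–neo–bGH poly(A) cassette provides a neomycin/G418-type marker that could be used for selection in mammalian cells.

The payload is the spike open reading frame, which spans the numbering origin of the 10,462 nt circular sequence, carrying the L455S substitution; the "TCG" in the name presumably denotes the serine codon used. The "deltaC18" designation indicates removal of the last 18 C-terminal residues, a truncation commonly used to improve spike incorporation into pseudotyped particles, although the record does not describe this itself. The catalogue lists the promoter as CAG, but the annotated features and backbone name instead show a CMV enhancer with CMV promoter elements followed by a truncated human β-globin intron, so the two sources do not fully agree. Downstream of the coding sequence sit a WPRE, which enhances transcript stability and expression, and an SV40 polyadenylation signal. The expression unit is flanked by β-globin insulator elements and by bacterial and T7 terminators that isolate it from neighbouring transcription. The plasmid carries no viral packaging elements of its own, so it serves as the envelope-expressing component, typically co-transfected with the other plasmids needed to make spike-pseudotyped particles. The associated work concerns SARS-CoV-2 escape from mRNA vaccine-induced humoral immunity.
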