Addgene plasmid #216524: pTwist-SARS-CoV-2 Spike-deltaC18 L455S (TCG)
Purpose: Encodes SARS-CoV-2 spike L455S for pseudovirus production
Depositing lab: Alejandro Balazs. Depositing organization: Massachusetts General Hospital. Publication: Ongoing evolution of SARS-CoV-2 drives escape from mRNA vaccine-induced humoral immunity. Roederer AL, Cao Y, Denis KS, Sheehan ML, Li CJ, Lam EC, Gregory DJ, Poznansky MC, Iafrate AJ, Canaday DH, Gravenstein S, Garcia-Beltran WF, Balazs AB. medRxiv [Preprint]. 2024 Mar 7:2024.03.05.24303815. doi: 10.1101/2024.03.05.24303815. PubMed 38496628.
Backbone
  Vector backbone: pTwist-CMV-BetaGlobin-WPRE-Neo
  Backbone manufacturer: Twist
  Vector type: Mammalian Expression
Growth in bacteria
  Bacterial resistance: Ampicillin, 100 μg/mL
  Growth temperature: 37°C
  Growth strain: DH5alpha
  Copy number: High Copy
Gene/Insert
  Gene/Insert name: SARS-CoV-2 Spike L455S
  Species: Severe acute respiratory syndrome coronavirus 2
  Mutation: L455S
  Entrez Gene: S (a.k.a. GU280_gp02, spike glycoprotein)
  Promoter: CAG
  Cloning method: Ligation Independent Cloning
Terms and licenses: Academic/Nonprofit Terms; Industry Terms: Not Available to Industry
Depositor comments: Please visit https://www.medrxiv.org/content/10.1101/2024.03.05.24303815v1 for medRxiv preprint.
How to cite: pTwist-SARS-CoV-2 Spike-deltaC18 L455S (TCG) was a gift from Alejandro Balazs (Addgene plasmid # 216524 ; http://n2t.net/addgene:216524 ; RRID:Addgene_216524)
